>Addgene plasmid #67653 | BTK-APEX2-P2A-mKate2 | depositor full sequence | sequence record 116993 | BTK-APEX2-P2A-mKate2 sequence 6243 bps
CGCCATTCTGCCTGGGGACGTCGGAGCAAGCTTGATTTAGGTGACACTATAGAATACAAGCTACTTGTTC
TTTTTGCAGGATCCCATCGATTCGAATTCAAGGATCAACAAGTTTGTACAAAAAAGCAGGCTGCCACCAT
GGCCGCAGTGATTCTGGAGAGCATCTTTCTGAAGCGATCCCAACAGAAAAAGAAAACATCACCTCTAAAC
TTCAAGAAGCGCCTGTTTCTCTTGACCGTGCACAAACTCTCCTACTATGAGTATGACTTTGAACGTGGGA
GAAGAGGCAGTAAGAAGGGTTCAATAGATGTTGAGAAGATCACTTGTGTTGAAACAGTGGTTCCTGAAAA
AAATCCTCCTCCAGAAAGACAGATTCCGAGAAGAGGTGAAGAGTCCAGTGAAATGGAGCAAATTTCAATC
ATTGAAAGGTTCCCTTATCCCTTCCAGGTTGTATATGATGAAGGGCCTCTCTACGTCTTCTCCCCAACTG
AAGAACTAAGGAAGCGGTGGATTCACCAGCTCAAAAACGTAATCCGGTACAACAGTGATCTGGTTCAGAA
ATATCACCCTTGCTTCTGGATCGATGGGCAGTATCTCTGCTGCTCTCAGACAGCCAAAAATGCTATGGGC
TGCCAAATTTTGGAGAACAGGAATGGAAGCTTAAAACCGGACCCAGCTTTCTTGTACAAAGTGGTCGACG
GAAAGTCTTACCCAACTGTGAGTGCTGATTACCAGGACGCCGTTGAGAAGGCGAAGAAGAAGCTCAGAGG
CTTCATCGCTGAGAAGAGATGCGCTCCTCTAATGCTCCGTTTGGCATTCCACTCTGCTGGAACCTTTGAC
AAGGGCACGAAGACCGGTGGACCCTTCGGAACCATCAAGCACCCTGCCGAACTGGCTCACAGCGCTAACA
ACGGTCTTGACATCGCTGTTAGGCTTTTGGAGCCACTCAAGGCGGAGTTCCCTATTTTGAGCTACGCCGA
TTTCTACCAGTTGGCTGGCGTTGTTGCCGTTGAGGTCACGGGTGGACCTAAGGTTCCATTCCACCCTGGA
AGAGAGGACAAGCCTGAGCCACCACCAGAGGGTCGCTTGCCCGATCCCACTAAGGGTTCTGACCATTTGA
GAGATGTGTTTGGCAAAGCTATGGGGCTTACTGACCAAGATATCGTTGCTCTATCTGGGGGTCACACTAT
TGGAGCTGCACACAAGGAGCGTTCTGGATTTGAGGGTCCCTGGACCTCTAATCCTCTTATTTTCGACAAC
TCATACTTCACGGAGTTGTTGAGTGGTGAGAAGGAAGGTCTCCTTCAGCTACCTTCTGACAAGGCTCTTT
TGTCTGACCCTGTATTCCGCCCTCTCGTTGACAAATATGCAGCGGACGAAGATGCCTTCTTTGCTGATTA
CGCTGAGGCTCACCAAAAGCTTTCCGAGCTTGGGTTTGCTGATGCCGGATCCGGAGCCACGAACTTCTCT
CTGTTAAAGCAAGCAGGAGACGTGGAAGAAAACCCCGGTCCTGCTCCTGGAAGCGGTACCGTGAGCGAGC
TGATTAAGGAGAACATGCACATGAAGCTGTACATGGAGGGCACCGTGAACAACCACCACTTCAAGTGCAC
ATCCGAGGGCGAAGGCAAGCCCTACGAGGGCACCCAGACCATGAGAATCAAGGCGGTCGAGGGCGGCCCT
CTCCCCTTCGCCTTCGACATCCTGGCTACCAGCTTCATGTACGGCAGCAAAACCTTCATCAACCACACCC
AGGGCATCCCCGACTTCTTTAAGCAGTCCTTCCCCGAGGGCTTCACATGGGAGAGAGTCACCACATACGA
AGACGGGGGCGTGCTGACCGCTACCCAGGACACCAGCCTCCAGGACGGCTGCCTCATCTACAACGTCAAG
ATCAGAGGGGTGAACTTCCCATCCAACGGCCCTGTGATGCAGAAGAAAACACTCGGCTGGGAGGCCTCCA
CCGAGACCCTGTACCCCGCTGACGGCGGCCTGGAAGGCAGAGCCGACATGGCCCTGAAGCTCGTGGGCGG
GGGCCACCTGATCTGCAACTTGAAGACCACATACAGATCCAAGAAACCCGCTAAGAACCTCAAGATGCCC
GGCGTCTACTATGTGGACAGAAGACTGGAAAGAATCAAGGAGGCCGACAAAGAGACCTACGTCGAGCAGC
ACGAGGTGGCTGTGGCCAGATACTGCGACCTCCCTAGCAAACTGGGGCACAGATGACTAGTCAACTTTAT
TATACATAGTTGCACTCGAGCCTCTAGAACTATAGTGAGTCGTATTACGTAGATCCAGACATGATAAGAT
ACATTGATGAGTTTGGACAAACCACAACTAGAATGCAGTGAAAAAAATGCTTTATTTGTGAAATTTGTGA
TGCTATTGCTTTATTTGTAACCATTATAAGCTGCAATAAACAAGTTAACAACAACAATTGCATTCATTTT
ATGTTTCAGGTTCAGGGGGAGGTGTGGGAGGTTTTTTAATTCGCGGCCGCGGCGCCAATGCATTGGGCCC
GGTACCCAGCTTTTGTTCCCTTTAGTGAGGGTTAATTGCGCGCTTGGCGTAATCATGGTCATAGCTGTTT
CCTGTGTGAAATTGTTATCCGCTCACAATTCCACACAACATACGAGCCGGAAGCATAAAGTGTAAAGCCT
GGGGTGCCTAATGAGTGAGCTAACTCACATTAATTGCGTTGCGCTCACTGCCCGCTTTCCAGTCGGGAAA
CCTGTCGTGCCAGCTGCATTAATGAATCGGCCAACGCGCGGGGAGAGGCGGTTTGCGTATTGGGCGCTCT
TCCGCTTCCTCGCTCACTGACTCGCTGCGCTCGGTCGTTCGGCTGCGGCGAGCGGTATCAGCTCACTCAA
AGGCGGTAATACGGTTATCCACAGAATCAGGGGATAACGCAGGAAAGAACATGTGAGCAAAAGGCCAGCA
AAAGGCCAGGAACCGTAAAAAGGCCGCGTTGCTGGCGTTTTTCCATAGGCTCCGCCCCCCTGACGAGCAT
CACAAAAATCGACGCTCAAGTCAGAGGTGGCGAAACCCGACAGGACTATAAAGATACCAGGCGTTTCCCC
CTGGAAGCTCCCTCGTGCGCTCTCCTGTTCCGACCCTGCCGCTTACCGGATACCTGTCCGCCTTTCTCCC
TTCGGGAAGCGTGGCGCTTTCTCATAGCTCACGCTGTAGGTATCTCAGTTCGGTGTAGGTCGTTCGCTCC
AAGCTGGGCTGTGTGCACGAACCCCCCGTTCAGCCCGACCGCTGCGCCTTATCCGGTAACTATCGTCTTG
AGTCCAACCCGGTAAGACACGACTTATCGCCACTGGCAGCAGCCACTGGTAACAGGATTAGCAGAGCGAG
GTATGTAGGCGGTGCTACAGAGTTCTTGAAGTGGTGGCCTAACTACGGCTACACTAGAAGGACAGTATTT
GGTATCTGCGCTCTGCTGAAGCCAGTTACCTTCGGAAAAAGAGTTGGTAGCTCTTGATCCGGCAAACAAA
CCACCGCTGGTAGCGGTGGTTTTTTTGTTTGCAAGCAGCAGATTACGCGCAGAAAAAAAGGATCTCAAGA
AGATCCTTTGATCTTTTCTACGGGGTCTGACGCTCAGTGGAACGAAAACTCACGTTAAGGGATTTTGGTC
ATGAGATTATCAAAAAGGATCTTCACCTAGATCCTTTTAAATTAAAAATGAAGTTTTAAATCAATCTAAA
GTATATATGAGTAAACTTGGTCTGACAGTTACCAATGCTTAATCAGTGAGGCACCTATCTCAGCGATCTG
TCTATTTCGTTCATCCATAGTTGCCTGACTCCCCGTCGTGTAGATAACTACGATACGGGAGGGCTTACCA
TCTGGCCCCAGTGCTGCAATGATACCGCGAGACCCACGCTCACCGGCTCCAGATTTATCAGCAATAAACC
AGCCAGCCGGAAGGGCCGAGCGCAGAAGTGGTCCTGCAACTTTATCCGCCTCCATCCAGTCTATTAATTG
TTGCCGGGAAGCTAGAGTAAGTAGTTCGCCAGTTAATAGTTTGCGCAACGTTGTTGCCATTGCTACAGGC
ATCGTGGTGTCACGCTCGTCGTTTGGTATGGCTTCATTCAGCTCCGGTTCCCAACGATCAAGGCGAGTTA
CATGATCCCCCATGTTGTGCAAAAAAGCGGTTAGCTCCTTCGGTCCTCCGATCGTTGTCAGAAGTAAGTT
GGCCGCAGTGTTATCACTCATGGTTATGGCAGCACTGCATAATTCTCTTACTGTCATGCCATCCGTAAGA
TGCTTTTCTGTGACTGGTGAGTACTCAACCAAGTCATTCTGAGAATAGTGTATGCGGCGACCGAGTTGCT
CTTGCCCGGCGTCAATACGGGATAATACCGCGCCACATAGCAGAACTTTAAAAGTGCTCATCATTGGAAA
ACGTTCTTCGGGGCGAAAACTCTCAAGGATCTTACCGCTGTTGAGATCCAGTTCGATGTAACCCACTCGT
GCACCCAACTGATCTTCAGCATCTTTTACTTTCACCAGCGTTTCTGGGTGAGCAAAAACAGGAAGGCAAA
ATGCCGCAAAAAAGGGAATAAGGGCGACACGGAAATGTTGAATACTCATACTCTTCCTTTTTCAATATTA
TTGAAGCATTTATCAGGGTTATTGTCTCATGAGCGGATACATATTTGAATGTATTTAGAAAAATAAACAA
ATAGGGGTTCCGCGCACATTTCCCCGAAAAGTGCCACCTAAATTGTAAGCGTTAATATTTTGTTAAAATT
CGCGTTAAATTTTTGTTAAATCAGCTCATTTTTTAACCAATAGGCCGAAATCGGCAAAATCCCTTATAAA
TCAAAAGAATAGACCGAGATAGGGT
[37 nt withheld, positions 4856-4892]
AAAGAACGTGGACTCCAACGTCAAAGG
[49 nt withheld, positions 4920-4968]
T
[91 nt withheld, positions 4970-5060]
G
[124 nt withheld, positions 5062-5185]
CCCATTCGCCATTCAGGCTGCGCAACTGTTGGGAAGGGCGATCGGTGCGGGCCTCTTCGCTATTACGCCA
GTCGACCATAGCCAATTCAATATGGCGTATATGGACTCATGCCAATTCAATATGGTGGATCTGGACCTGT
GCCAATTCAATATGGCGTATATGGACTCGTGCCAATTCAATATGGTGGATCTGGACCCCAGCCAATTCAA
TATGGCGGACTTGGCACCATGCCAATTCAATATGGCGGACTTGGCACTGTGCCAACTGGGGAGGGGTCTA
CTTGGCACGGTGCCAAGTTTGAGGAGGGGTCTTGGCCCTGTGCCAAGTCCGCCATATTGAATTGGCATGG
TGCCAATAATGGCGGCCATATTGGCTATATGCCAGGATCAATATATAGGCAATATCCAATATGGCCCTAT
GCCAATATGGCTATTGGCCAGGTTCAATACTATGTATTGGCCCTATGCCATATAGTATTCCATATATGGG
TTTTCCTATTGACGTAGATAGCCCCTCCCAATGGGCGGTCCCATATACCATATATGGGGCTTCCTAATAC
CGCCCATAGCCACTCCCCCATTGACGTCAATGGTCTCTATATATGGTCTTTCCTATTGACGTCATATGGG
CGGTCCTATTGACGTATATGGCGCCTCCCCCATTGACGTCAATTACGGTAAATGGCCCGCCTGGCTCAAT
GCCCATTGACGTCAATAGGACCACCCACCATTGACGTCAATGGGATGGCTCATTGCCCATTCATATCCGT
TCTCACGCCCCCTATTGACGTCAATGACGGTAAATGGCCCACTTGGCAGTACATCAATATCTATTAATAG
TAACTTGGCAAGTACATTACTATTGGAAGGACGCCAGGGTACATTGGCAGTACTCCCATTGACGTCAATG
GCGGTAAATGGCCCGCGATGGCTGCCAAGTACATCCCCATTGACGTCAATGGGGAGGGGCAATGACGCAA
ATGGGCGTTCCATTGACGTAAATGGGCGGTAGGCGTGCCTAATGGGAGGTCTATATAAGCAATGCTCGTT
TAGGGAAC
Features (pLannotate 1.2.2; 21 found; start..end, strand, type, name):
     35..53      +  promoter       SP6 promoter: promoter for bacteriophage SP6 RNA polymerase
    108..132     +  protein_bind   attB1: mutant version of attB; recombination site for the Gateway® BP reaction BP Clonase™
    139..669     +  CDS            BTK (fragment): BTK_HUMAN - Also known as AGMX1, ATK, BPK. Experimental evidence at protein level: Swiss-Prot protein existence level 1. Non-receptor tyrosine kinase indispensable for B lymphocyte development, differentiation and signaling. Binding of antigen to the B-cell antigen receptor (BCR) triggers signaling that ultimately leads to B-cell activation. After BCR engagement and activation at the plasma membrane, phosphorylates PLCG2 at several sites, igniting the downstream signaling pathway through calcium mobilization, followed by activation of the protein kinase C (PKC) family members. PLCG2 phosphoryl
    671..695     -  protein_bind   attB2: mutant version of attB; recombination site for the Gateway® BP reaction BP Clonase™
    700..1446    +  CDS            APEX2: soybean ascorbate peroxidase, engineered to serve as a monomeric tag for electron microscopy and live-cell proteomics (Lam et al., 2015) more active than the original APEX due to the A134P mutation
   1456..1512    +  CDS            P2A: 2A peptide from porcine teschovirus-1 polyprotein Eukaryotic ribosomes fail to insert a peptide bond between the Gly and Pro residues, yielding separate polypeptides.
   1531..2226    +  CDS            mKate2: monomeric far-red fluorescent protein (Shcherbo et al., 2009) mammalian codon-optimized
   2232..2252    -  protein_bind   attB3: mutant version of attB; core recombination site for the Gateway® BP reaction BP Clonase™
   2270..2287    -  promoter       T7 promoter (fragment): promoter for bacteriophage T7 RNA polymerase
   2292..2426    -  polyA_signal   SV40 poly(A) signal: SV40 polyadenylation signal
   2539..2557    -  promoter       T3 promoter: promoter for bacteriophage T3 RNA polymerase
   2602..2618    -  protein_bind   lac operator: The lac repressor binds to the lac operator to inhibit transcription in E. coli. This inhibition can be relieved by adding lactose or isopropyl-β-D-thiogalactopyranoside (IPTG). lac repressor encoded by lacI
   2626..2656    -  promoter       lac promoter: promoter for the E. coli lac operon
   2671..2692    -  protein_bind   CAP binding site: CAP binding activates transcription in the presence of cAMP. E. coli catabolite activator protein
   2705..2797    -  CDS            lacI (fragment): lac repressor; lacI; The lac repressor binds to the lac operator to inhibit transcription in E. coli. This inhibition can be relieved by adding lactose or isopropyl-β-D-thiogalactopyranoside (IPTG).
   2980..3568    -  rep_origin     ori: high-copy-number ColE1/pMB1/pBR322/pUC origin of replication
   3739..4599    -  CDS            AmpR: β-lactamase; bla; confers resistance to ampicillin, carbenicillin, and related antibiotics
   4600..4704    -  promoter       AmpR promoter: bla
   4757..5185    -  rep_origin     f1 ori (sequence partly withheld): f1 bacteriophage origin of replication; arrow indicates direction of (+) strand synthesis
   5190..5256    -  CDS            lacZα (fragment): LacZα fragment of β-galactosidase; lacZ fragment
   5259..6243    +  promoter       CMV IE94 promoter: enhancer/promoter region of simian cytomegalovirus major immediate early transcription unit IE94
