[The description below was written by a language model from this plasmid's Addgene catalogue record and pLannotate feature annotations shown in this document.]
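Description:
BTK-APEX2-P2A-mKate2 is a mammalian expression plasmid built on the pCSDEST2 backbone by multisite Gateway recombination, as reflected by the attB1, attB2 and attB3 scars that flank its modules. It is maintained in E. coli as a high-copy plasmid through a ColE1/pUC-type origin and selected with ampicillin via the β-lactamase gene. An f1 origin and remnants of lac regulatory and lacZα sequences are also present in the backbone. Expression is driven by a CMV promoter, annotated in the sequence as the simian cytomegalovirus IE94 enhancer/promoter, and is terminated by an SV40 polyadenylation signal. An SP6 promoter sits just upstream of the coding region, while T7 (partial) and T3 promoters lie downstream in the opposite orientation. SP6 and T3 serve as the listed sequencing primer sites.

The payload is a single open reading frame. A fragment of human BTK corresponding to its PH domain, which binds the phosphoinositide PI(3,4,5)P3, is joined across the attB2 site to APEX2, an engineered monomeric soybean ascorbate peroxidase used as a genetically encoded tag for electron microscopy. This is followed by a P2A peptide and the far-red fluorescent protein mKate2. Ribosomal skipping at P2A separates the two products, so mKate2 is released as a free cytoplasmic reporter that marks transfected cells, while the BTK-PH-APEX2 fusion localises to PI(3,4,5)P3-containing membranes. The construct is intended for visualising the distribution of this lipid at the ultrastructural level, with red fluorescence used to identify expressing cells.
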