Addgene plasmid #67653: BTK-APEX2-P2A-mKate2
Purpose: Mammalian expression vector driving BTK-APEX2 (Human BTK-PH domain, [marks PI(3,4,5)P3] fused to EM peroxidase marker). Also contains bicistronially expressed cytoplasmic red fluorescent reporter.
Depositing lab: Rob Parton. Depositing organization: University of Queensland, Institute for Molecular Bioscience. Publication: Modular Detection of GFP-Labeled Proteins for Rapid Screening by Electron Microscopy in Cells and Organisms. Ariotti N, Hall TE, Rae J, Ferguson C, McMahon KA, Martel N, Webb RE, Webb RI, Teasdale RD, Parton RG. Dev Cell. 2015 Nov 23;35(4):513-25. doi: 10.1016/j.devcel.2015.10.016. Epub 2015 Nov 12. PubMed 26585296.
Backbone
  Vector backbone: pCSDEST2
  Vector type: Mammalian Expression
Growth in bacteria
  Bacterial resistance: Ampicillin, 100 μg/mL
  Growth temperature: 37°C
  Growth strain: DH5alpha
  Copy number: High Copy
Gene/Insert
  Gene/Insert name: BTK-PH-APEX2
  Species: Synthetic
  Promoter: CMV
  Cloning method: Gateway Cloning
  Sequencing primers: 5′ SP6; 3′ T3
Terms and licenses: Academic/Nonprofit Terms; Industry Terms: Not Available to Industry
How to cite: BTK-APEX2-P2A-mKate2 was a gift from Rob Parton (Addgene plasmid # 67653 ; http://n2t.net/addgene:67653 ; RRID:Addgene_67653)
