>Addgene plasmid #67653 | BTK-APEX2-P2A-mKate2 | addgene partial sequence | sequence record 130215 | CMV-F 5'-CGCAAATGGGCGGTAGGCGTG-3'
ACCGCCATTCTGCCTGGGGACGTCGGAGCAAGCTTGATTTAGGTGACACTATAGAATACAAGCTACTTGT
TCTTTTTGCAGGATCCCATCGATTCGAATTCAAGGATCAACAAGTTTGTACAAAAAAGCAGGCTGCCACC
ATGGCCGCAGTGATTCTGGAGAGCATCTTTCTGAAGCGATCCCAACAGAAAAAGAAAACATCACCTCTAA
ACTTCAAGAAGCGCCTGTTTCTCTTGACCGTGCACAAACTCTCCTACTATGAGTATGACTTTGAACGTGG
GAGAAGAGGCAGTAAGAAGGGTTCAATAGATGTTGAGAAGATCACTTGTGTTGAAACAGTGGTTCCTGAA
AAAAATCCTCCTCCAGAAAGACAGATTCCGAGAAGAGGTGAAGAGTCCAGTGAAATGGAGCAAATTTCAA
TCATTGAAAGGTTCCCTTATCCCTTCCAGGTTGTATATGATGAAGGGCCTCTCTACGTCTTCTCCCCAAC
TGAAGAACTAAGGAAGCGGTGGATTCACCAGCTCAAAAACGTAATCCGGTACAACAGTGATCTGGTTCAG
AAATATCACCCTTGCTTCTGGATCGATGGGCAGTATCTCTGCTGCTCTCAGACAGCCAAAAATGCTATGG
GCTGCCAAATTTTGGAGAACAGGAATGGAAGCTTAAAACCGGACCCAGCTTTCTTGTACAAAGTGGTCGA
CGGAAAGTCTTACCCAACTGTGAGTGCTGATTACCAGGACGCCGTTGAGAAGGCGAAGAAGAAGCTCAGA
GGCTTCATCGCTGAGAAGAGATGCGCTCCTCTAATGCTCCGTTTGGCATTCCACTCTGCTGGAACCTT
