>Addgene plasmid #67653 | BTK-APEX2-P2A-mKate2 | addgene partial sequence | sequence record 130385 | EBV-rev 5'-GTGGTTTGTCCAAACTCATC-3'
ATACGACTCACTATAGTTCTAGAGGCTCGAGTGCAACTATGTATAATAAAGTTGACTAGTCATCTGTGCC
CCAGTTTGCTAGGGAGGTCGCAGTATCTGGCCACAGCCACCTCGTGCTGCTCGACGTAGGTCTCTTTGTC
GGCCTCCTTGATTCTTTCCAGTCTTCTGTCCACATAGTAGACGCCGGGCATCTTGAGGTTCTTAGCGGGT
TTCTTGGATCTGTATGTGGTCTTCAAGTTGCAGATCAGGTGGCCCCCGCCCACGAGCTTCAGGGCCATGT
CGGCTCTGCCTTCCAGGCCGCCGTCAGCGGGGTACAGGGTCTCGGTGGAGGCCTCCCAGCCGAGTGTTTT
CTTCTGCATCACAGGGCCGTTGGATGGGAAGTTCACCCCTCTGATCTTGACGTTGTAGATGAGGCAGCCG
TCCTGGAGGCTGGTGTCCTGGGTAGCGGTCAGCACGCCCCCGTCTTCGTATGTGGTGACTCTCTCCCATG
TGAAGCCCTCGGGGAAGGACTGCTTAAAGAAGTCGGGGATGCCCTGGGTGTGGTTGATGAAGGTTTTGCT
GCCGTACATGAAGCTGGTAGCCAGGATGTCGAAGGCGAAGGGGAGAGGGCCGCCCTCGACCGCCTTGATT
CTCATGGTCTGGGTGCCCTCGTAGGGCTTGCCTTCGCCCTCGGATGTGCACTTGAAGTGGTGGTTGTTCA
CGGTGCCCTCCATGTACAGCTTCATGTGCATGTTCTCCTTAATCAGCTCGCTCACGGTACCGCTTCCAGG
AGCAGGACCGGGGTTTTCTTCCACGTCTCCTGCTTGCTTTAACAGAGAGAAGTTCGTGGCTCCGGATCCG
GCATCAGCA
